>Addgene plasmid #224376 | PT7lacO-His6-NDK | addgene full sequence | sequence record 443386 | Addgene NGS Result
AAAGCCCGAAAGGAAGCTGAGTTGGCTGCTGCCACCGCTGAGCAATAACTAGCATAACCCCTTGGGGCCT
CTAAACGGGTCTTGAGGGGTTTTTTGCTGAAAGGAGGAACTATATCCGGATTGGCGAATGGG
[124 nt withheld, positions 133-256]
C
[91 nt withheld, positions 258-348]
A
[49 nt withheld, positions 350-398]
CCTTTGACGTTGGAGTCCACGTTCTTT
[37 nt withheld, positions 426-462]
ACCCTATCTCGGTCTATTCTTTTGATTTATAAGGGATTTTGCCGATTTCGGCCTATTGGTTAAAAAATGA
GCTGATTTAACAAAAATTTAACGCGAATTTTAACAAAATATTAACGCTTACAATTTAGGTGGCACTTTTC
GGGGAAATGTGCGCGGAACCCCTATTTGTTTATTTTTCTAAATACATTCAAATATGTATCCGCTCATGAG
ACAATAACCCTGATAAATGCTTCAATAATATTGAAAAAGGAAGAGTATGAGTATTCAACATTTCCGTGTC
GCCCTTATTCCCTTTTTTGCGGCATTTTGCCTTCCTGTTTTTGCTCACCCAGAAACGCTGGTGAAAGTAA
AAGATGCTGAAGATCAGTTGGGTGCACGAGTGGGTTACATCGAACTGGATCTCAACAGCGGTAAGATCCT
TGAGAGTTTTCGCCCCGAAGAACGTTTTCCAATGATGAGCACTTTTAAAGTTCTGCTATGTGGCGCGGTA
TTATCCCGTATTGACGCCGGGCAAGAGCAACTCGGTCGCCGCATACACTATTCTCAGAATGACTTGGTTG
AGTACTCACCAGTCACAGAAAAGCATCTTACGGATGGCATGACAGTAAGAGAATTATGCAGTGCTGCCAT
AACCATGAGTGATAACACTGCGGCCAACTTACTTCTGACAACGATCGGAGGACCGAAGGAGCTAACCGCT
TTTTTGCACAACATGGGGGATCATGTAACTCGCCTTGATCGTTGGGAACCGGAGCTGAATGAAGCCATAC
CAAACGACGAGCGTGACACCACGATGCCTGCAGCAATGGCAACAACGTTGCGCAAACTATTAACTGGCGA
ACTACTTACTCTAGCTTCCCGGCAACAATTAATAGACTGGATGGAGGCGGATAAAGTTGCAGGACCACTT
CTGCGCTCGGCCCTTCCGGCTGGCTGGTTTATTGCTGATAAATCTGGAGCCGGTGAGCGTGGGTCTCGCG
GTATCATTGCAGCACTGGGGCCAGATGGTAAGCCCTCCCGTATCGTAGTTATCTACACGACGGGGAGTCA
GGCAACTATGGATGAACGAAATAGACAGATCGCTGAGATAGGTGCCTCACTGATTAAGCATTGGTAACTG
TCAGACCAAGTTTACTCATATATACTTTAGATTGATTTAAAACTTCATTTTTAATTTAAAAGGATCTAGG
TGAAGATCCTTTTTGATAATCTCATGACCAAAATCCCTTAACGTGAGTTTTCGTTCCACTGAGCGTCAGA
CCCCGTAGAAAAGATCAAAGGATCTTCTTGAGATCCTTTTTTTCTGCGCGTAATCTGCTGCTTGCAAACA
AAAAAACCACCGCTACCAGCGGTGGTTTGTTTGCCGGATCAAGAGCTACCAACTCTTTTTCCGAAGGTAA
CTGGCTTCAGCAGAGCGCAGATACCAAATACTGTCCTTCTAGTGTAGCCGTAGTTAGGCCACCACTTCAA
GAACTCTGTAGCACCGCCTACATACCTCGCTCTGCTAATCCTGTTACCAGTGGCTGCTGCCAGTGGCGAT
AAGTCGTGTCTTACCGGGTTGGACTCAAGACGATAGTTACCGGATAAGGCGCAGCGGTCGGGCTGAACGG
GGGGTTCGTGCACACAGCCCAGCTTGGAGCGAACGACCTACACCGAACTGAGATACCTACAGCGTGAGCT
ATGAGAAAGCGCCACGCTTCCCGAAGGGAGAAAGGCGGACAGGTATCCGGTAAGCGGCAGGGTCGGAACA
GGAGAGCGCACGAGGGAGCTTCCAGGGGGAAACGCCTGGTATCTTTATAGTCCTGTCGGGTTTCGCCACC
TCTGACTTGAGCGTCGATTTTTGTGATGCTCGTCAGGGGGGCGGAGCCTATGGAAAAACGCCAGCAACGC
GGCCTTTTTACGGTTCCTGGCCTTTTGCTGGCCTTTTGCTCACATGTTCTTTCCTGCGTTATCCCCTGAT
TCTGTGGATAACCGTATTACCGCCTTTGAGTGAGCTGATACCGCTCGCCGCAGCCGAACGACCGAGCGCA
GCGAGTCAGTGAGCGAGGAAGCGGAAGAGCGCCTGATGCGGTATTTTCTCCTTACGCATCTGTGCGGTAT
TTCACACCGCAATGGTGCACTCTCAGTACAATCTGCTCTGATGCCGCATAGTTAAGCCAGTATACACTCC
GCTATCGCTACGTGACTGGGTCATGGCTGCGCCCCGACACCCGCCAACACCCGCTGACGCGCCCTGACGG
GCTTGTCTGCTCCCGGCATCCGCTTACAGACAAGCTGTGACCGTCTCCGGGAGCTGCATGTGTCAGAGGT
TTTCACCGTCATCACCGAAACGCGCGAGGCAGCTGCGGTAAAGCTCATCAGCGTGGTCGTGAAGCGATTC
ACAGATGTCTGCCTGTTCATCCGCGTCCAGCTCGTTGAGTTTCTCCAGAAGCGTTAATGTCTGGCTTCTG
ATAAAGCGGGCCATGTTAAGGGCGGTTTTTTCCTGTTTGGTCACTGATGCCTCCGTGTAAGGGGGATTTC
TGTTCATGGGGGTAATGATACCGATGAAACGAGAGAGGATGCTCACGATACGGGTTACTGATGATGAACA
TGCCCGGTTACTGGAACGTTGTGAGGGTAAACAACTGGCGGTATGGATGCGGCGGGACCAGAGAAAAATC
ACTCAGGGTCAATGCCAGCGCTTCGTTAATACAGATGTAGGTGTTCCACAGGGTAGCCAGCAGCATCCTG
CGATGCAGATCCGGAACATAATGGTGCAGGGCGCTGACTTCCGCGTTTCCAGACTTTACGAAACACGGAA
ACCGAAGACCATTCATGTTGTTGCTCAGGTCGCAGACGTTTTGCAGCAGCAGTCGCTTCACGTTCGCTCG
CGTATCGGTGATTCATTCTGCTAACCAGTAAGGCAACCCCGCCAGCCTAGCCGGGTCCTCAACGACAGGA
GCACGATCATGCGCACCCGTGGGGCCGCCATGCCGGCGATAATGGCCTGCTTCTCGCCGAAACGTTTGGT
GGCGGGACCAGTGACGAAGGCTTGAGCGAGGGCGTGCAAGATTCCGAATACCGCAAGCGACAGGCCGATC
ATCGTCGCGCTCCAGCGAAAGCGGTCCTCGCCGAAAATGACCCAGAGCGCTGCCGGCACCTGTCCTACGA
GTTGCATGATAAAGAAGACAGTCATAAGTGCGGCGACGATAGTCATGCCCCGCGCCCACCGGAAGGAGCT
GACTGGGTTGAAGGCTCTCAAGGGCATCGGTCGAGATCCCGGTGCCTAATGAGTGAGCTAACTTACATTA
ATTGCGTTGCGCTCACTGCCCGCTTTCCAGTCGGGAAACCTGTCGTGCCAGCTGCATTAATGAATCGGCC
AACGCGCGGGGAGAGGCGGTTTGCGTATTGGGCGCCAGGGTGGTTTTTCTTTTCACCAGTGAGACGGGCA
ACAGCTGATTGCCCTTCACCGCCTGGCCCTGAGAGAGTTGCAGCAAGCGGTCCACGCTGGTTTGCCCCAG
CAGGCGAAAATCCTGTTTGATGGTGGTTAACGGCGGGATATAACATGAGCTGTCTTCGGTATCGTCGTAT
CCCACTACCGAGATATCCGCACCAACGCGCAGCCCGGACTCGGTAATGGCGCGCATTGCGCCCAGCGCCA
TCTGATCGTTGGCAACCAGCATCGCAGTGGGAACGATGCCCTCATTCAGCATTTGCATGGTTTGTTGAAA
ACCGGACATGGCACTCCAGTCGCCTTCCCGTTCCGCTATCGGCTGAATTTGATTGCGAGTGAGATATTTA
TGCCAGCCAGCCAGACGCAGACGCGCCGAGACAGAACTTAATGGGCCCGCTAACAGCGCGATTTGCTGGT
GACCCAATGCGACCAGATGCTCCACGCCCAGTCGCGTACCGTCTTCATGGGAGAAAATAATACTGTTGAT
GGGTGTCTGGTCAGAGACATCAAGAAATAACGCCGGAACATTAGTGCAGGCAGCTTCCACAGCAATGGCA
TCCTGGTCATCCAGCGGATAGTTAATGATCAGCCCACTGACGCGTTGCGCGAGAAGATTGTGCACCGCCG
CTTTACAGGCTTCGACGCCGCTTCGTTCTACCATCGACACCACCACGCTGGCACCCAGTTGATCGGCGCG
AGATTTAATCGCCGCGACAATTTGCGACGGCGCGTGCAGGGCCAGACTGGAGGTGGCAACGCCAATCAGC
AACGACTGTTTGCCCGCCAGTTGTTGTGCCACGCGGTTGGGAATGTAATTCAGCTCCGCCATCGCCGCTT
CCACTTTTTCCCGCGTTTTCGCAGAAACGTGGCTGGCCTGGTTCACCACGCGGGAAACGGTCTGATAAGA
GACACCGGCATACTCTGCGACATCGTATAACGTTACTGGTTTCACATTCACCACCCTGAATTGACTCTCT
TCCGGGCGCTATCATGCCATACCGCGAAAGGTTTTGCGCCATTCGATGGTGTCCGGGATCTCGACGCTCT
CCCTTATGCGACTCCTGCATTAGGAAGCAGCCCAGTAGTAGGTTGAGGCCGTTGAGCACCGCCGCCGCAA
GGAATGGTGCATGCAAGGAGATGGCGCCCAACAGTCCCCCGGCCACGGGGCCTGCCACCATACCCACGCC
GAAACAAGCGCTCATGAGCCCGAAGTGGCGAGCCCGATCTTCCCCATCGGTGATGTCGGCGATATAGGCG
CCAGCAACCGCACCTGTGGCGCCGGTGATGCCGGCCACGATGCGTCCGGCGTAGAGGATCGAGATCTCGA
TCCCGCGAAATTAATACGACTCACTATAGGGGAATTGTGAGCGGATAACAATTCCCCTCTAGAAATAATT
TTGTTTAACTTTAAGAAGGAGATATACATATGAGAGGATCGCATCACCATCACCATCACGGATCCGATGA
CGATGACAAA
[426 nt withheld, positions 5373-5798]
TAATGAGATCCGGCTGCTAAC
Features (pLannotate 1.2.2; 19 found; start..end, strand, type, name):
     49..96      +  terminator     T7 terminator: transcription terminator for bacteriophage T7 RNA polymerase
    133..561     +  rep_origin     f1 ori (sequence partly withheld): f1 bacteriophage origin of replication; arrow indicates direction of (+) strand synthesis
    614..718     +  promoter       AmpR promoter: bla
    719..1579    +  CDS            AmpR: β-lactamase; bla; confers resistance to ampicillin, carbenicillin, and related antibiotics
   1750..2338    +  rep_origin     ori: high-copy-number ColE1/pMB1/pBR322/pUC origin of replication
   2524..2663    -  misc_feature   bom: basis of mobility region from pBR322
   2765..2956    -  CDS            rop: Rop protein, which maintains plasmids at low copy number; rop
   2973..3353    +  CDS            YPB1_ECOLX: Protein predicted: Swiss-Prot protein existence level 4. From Escherichia coli.
   3425..3716    -  CDS            TcR (fragment): tetracycline efflux protein; tet; confers resistance to tetracycline
   3731..3752    -  protein_bind   CAP binding site: CAP binding activates transcription in the presence of cAMP. E. coli catabolite activator protein
   3765..4847    -  CDS            lacI: lac repressor; lacI; The lac repressor binds to the lac operator to inhibit transcription in E. coli. This inhibition can be relieved by adding lactose or isopropyl-β-D-thiogalactopyranoside (IPTG).
   4848..4925    -  promoter       lacI promoter: lacI
   4933..5212    -  CDS            TcR (fragment): tetracycline efflux protein; tet; confers resistance to tetracycline
   5234..5252    +  promoter       T7 promoter: promoter for bacteriophage T7 RNA polymerase
   5253..5277    +  protein_bind   lac operator: The lac repressor binds to the lac operator to inhibit transcription in E. coli. This inhibition can be relieved by adding lactose or isopropyl-β-D-thiogalactopyranoside (IPTG). lac repressor encoded by lacI
   5292..5314    +  RBS            RBS: efficient ribosome binding site from bacteriophage T7 gene 10 (Olins and Rangwala, 1989)
   5334..5351    +  CDS            7xHis (fragment): 6xHis affinity tag
   5373..5798    +  CDS            ndk (sequence withheld): NDK_ECOLI - Experimental evidence at protein level: Swiss-Prot protein existence level 1. Major role in the synthesis of nucleoside triphosphates other than ATP. The ATP gamma phosphate is transferred to the NDP beta phosphate via a ping-pong mechanism, using a phosphorylated active-site intermediate. From Escherichia coli (strain K12).
   5811..41      +  CDS            SET1 (fragment) (across the origin): solubility-enhancement tag derived from T7 phage gene 10B
