[The description below was written by a language model from this plasmid's Addgene catalogue record and pLannotate feature annotations shown in this document.]
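Description:
PT7lacO-His6-NDK is a 5.8 kb bacterial expression plasmid built on the pET21a backbone for producing E. coli nucleoside diphosphate kinase (ndk) with an N-terminal His6 tag for affinity purification. It replicates in E. coli from a ColE1/pMB1-type origin and is selected with ampicillin through the β-lactamase gene and its native promoter. The catalogue lists it as high copy, although the annotation also shows the pBR322-derived rop gene and bom region, which normally moderate copy number. An f1 phage origin is present as well, along with short tetracycline-resistance fragments and a predicted open reading frame that are remnants of the pBR322 lineage rather than functional parts.

The expression cassette follows the standard pET arrangement: a T7 promoter immediately followed by a lac operator, the strong ribosome binding site from T7 gene 10, the His6 tag, the ndk coding sequence, and a T7 terminator downstream. A plasmid-borne lacI gene with its own promoter supplies lac repressor, so transcription needs a host providing T7 RNA polymerase and is held off until induced with IPTG or lactose. A short fragment annotated as a T7 gene 10B-derived solubility tag lies after the ndk reading frame across the sequence origin; it appears to be a partial match to backbone sequence, and the record does not indicate that it is part of the expressed protein. The depositor notes that the plasmid is more stable genetically in LacIq strains with glucose supplementation, which suggests that leaky expression is a concern. NDK regenerates nucleoside triphosphates other than ATP, and the associated publication concerns optimizing protein production in the one-pot PURE cell-free system, so the purified enzyme is presumably used as a component of such reactions.
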