Addgene plasmid #224376: PT7lacO-His6-NDK
Purpose: Express NDK protein for his-tagged purification
Depositing lab: Richard Murray. Depositing organization: California Institute of Technology. Publication: Optimizing Protein Production in the One-Pot PURE System: Insights into Reaction Composition and Expression Efficiency. Zhang Y, Deveikis M, Qiu Y, Bjorn L, Martinez ZA, Chou TF, Freemont PS, Murray RM. ACS Synth Biol. 2025 May 16;14(5):1496-1508. doi: 10.1021/acssynbio.4c00779. Epub 2025 Apr 10. PubMed 40209036.
Backbone
  Vector backbone: pET21a
  Vector type: Bacterial Expression
Growth in bacteria
  Bacterial resistance: Ampicillin, 100 μg/mL
  Growth temperature: 37°C
  Growth strain: DH5alpha
  Copy number: High Copy
Gene/Insert
  Gene/Insert name: NDK (alt name: AK)
  Species: E. coli
  Entrez Gene: ndk (a.k.a. b2518, ECK2514)
  Tag / fusion protein: His6 (N terminal on insert)
  Cloning method: Gibson Cloning
Terms and licenses: Academic/Nonprofit Terms; Industry Terms: Not Available to Industry
Depositor comments: It is best to grow cells in strains with LacIq and in media supplemented 1% glucose for genetic stability. Please visit https://doi.org/10.1101/2024.06.19.599772 for bioRxiv preprint.
How to cite: PT7lacO-His6-NDK was a gift from Richard Murray (Addgene plasmid # 224376 ; http://n2t.net/addgene:224376 ; RRID:Addgene_224376)
